Addgene plasmid #196522: pDONR221-Ctdnep1_Cter
Purpose: Entry vector for Gateway with Ctdnep1_Cter
Depositing lab: Edgar Gomes. Depositing organization: Fundação GIMM- Gulbenkian Institute for Molecular Medicine. Publication: Ctdnep1 and Eps8L2 regulate dorsal actin cables for nuclear positioning during cell migration. Calero-Cuenca FJ, Osorio DS, Carvalho-Marques S, Sridhara SC, Oliveira LM, Jiao Y, Diaz J, Janota CS, Cadot B, Gomes ER. Curr Biol. 2021 Apr 12;31(7):1521-1530.e8. doi: 10.1016/j.cub.2021.01.007. Epub 2021 Feb 9. PubMed 33567288.
Backbone
  Vector backbone: pDONR201
  Vector type: Bacterial Expression
Growth in bacteria
  Bacterial resistance: Kanamycin, 50 μg/mL
  Growth temperature: 37°C
  Growth strain: DH5alpha
  Copy number: High Copy
Gene/Insert
  Gene/Insert name: Ctdnep1-Cter
  Species: H. sapiens (human)
  Insert size (bp): 594
  Mutation: No transmembrane domain
  Entrez Gene: CTDNEP1 (a.k.a. DULLARD, HSA011916, NET56)
  Promoter: CMV promoter; T7 promoter
  Cloning method: Gateway Cloning
Terms and licenses: Academic/Nonprofit Terms; Industry Terms: Not Available to Industry
Depositor comments: silent mutations for siRNA resistance
How to cite: pDONR221-Ctdnep1_Cter was a gift from Edgar Gomes (Addgene plasmid # 196522 ; http://n2t.net/addgene:196522 ; RRID:Addgene_196522)
