[The description below was written by a language model from this plasmid's Addgene catalogue record and pLannotate feature annotations shown in this document.]
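Description:
pDONR221-Ctdnep1_Cter is a Gateway entry clone carrying a C-terminal fragment of the phosphatase CTDNEP1 (also known as Dullard). It is a small, roughly 3 kb bacterial plasmid maintained by a high-copy ColE1/pUC-type origin and selected with kanamycin through an aph(3')-Ia resistance gene. The plasmid name points to pDONR221, whereas the catalogue lists pDONR201 as the backbone, so the exact donor vector is ambiguous. In either case the annotated layout is that of a standard pDONR-derived entry clone. rrnB T1 and T2 terminators sit upstream of the cloning region to insulate the insert from read-through transcription.

The insert lies between attL1 and attL2 sites, which allow an LR Clonase reaction to transfer it in a defined orientation into any attR-containing destination vector. According to the record, the coding sequence lacks the transmembrane domain and carries silent mutations that make it resistant to siRNA, which suits rescue experiments after knockdown of the endogenous gene. Several details do not agree between sources. The catalogue gives the species as human and the insert size as 594 bp, while the automated annotation matches the region to the mouse Ctdnep1 protein entry and spans about 730 bp. This may simply reflect how the annotation tool reports its closest protein match. The catalogue also lists CMV and T7 promoters, but no promoter appears in the feature table. That fits an entry vector, which is not itself an expression construct, since expression elements and any tags come from the chosen destination vector. The associated work concerns Ctdnep1 in nuclear positioning and dorsal actin cables during cell migration.
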