Features (pLannotate 1.2.2; 7 found; start..end, strand, type, name):
    119..162     -  terminator     rrnB T1 terminator: Escherichia coli rrnB; transcription terminator T1 from the E. coli rrnB gene
    294..321     +  terminator     rrnB T2 terminator: transcription terminator T2 from the E. coli rrnB gene
    456..1044    -  rep_origin     ori: high-copy-number ColE1/pMB1/pBR322/pUC origin of replication
   1187..1996    -  CDS            KanR: aminoglycoside phosphotransferase; aph(3')-Ia; confers resistance to kanamycin in bacteria or G418 (Geneticin®) in eukaryotes
   2119..2218    +  protein_bind   attL2: mutant version of attL; recombination site for the Gateway® LR reaction LR Clonase™
   2220..2951    -  CDS            Ctdnep1: CNEP1_MOUSE - Also known as Dullard. Experimental evidence at protein level: Swiss-Prot protein existence level 1. Serine/threonine protein phosphatase forming with CNEP1R1 an active phosphatase complex that dephosphorylates and may activate LPIN1 and LPIN2. LPIN1 and LPIN2 are phosphatidate phosphatases that catalyze the conversion of phosphatidic acid to diacylglycerol and control the metabolism of fatty acids at different levels. May indirectly modulate the lipid composition of nuclear and/or endoplasmic reticulum membranes and be required for proper nuclear membrane morphology and/or dynam
   2964..63      -  protein_bind   attL1 (across the origin): mutant version of attL; recombination site for the Gateway® LR reaction LR Clonase™
>Addgene plasmid #196522 | pDONR221-Ctdnep1_Cter | addgene full sequence | sequence record 398244 | Addgene NGS Result
GCATTGCTCATCAATTTGTTGCAACGAACAGGTCACTATCAGTCAAAATAAAATCATTATTTGGGGCCCG
AGATCCATGCTAGCGTTAACGCGAGAGTAGGGAACTGCCAGGCATCAAATAAAACGAAAGGCTCAGTCGG
AAGACTGGGCCTTTCGTTTTATCTGTTGTTTGTCGGTGAACGCTCTCCTGAGTAGGACAAATCCGCCGGG
AGCGGATTTGAACGTTGTGAAGCAACGGCCCGGAGGGTGGCGGGCAGGACGCCCGCCATAAACTGCCAGG
CATCAAACTAAGCAGAAGGCCATCCTGACGGATGGCCTTTTTGCGTTTCTACAAACTCTTCCTGGCTAGC
GGTAATACGGTTATCCACAGAATCAGGGGATAACGCAGGAAAGAACATGTGAGCAAAAGGCCAGCAAAAG
GCCAGGAACCGTAAAAAGGCCGCGTTGCTGGCGTTTTTCCATAGGCTCCGCCCCCCTGACGAGCATCACA
AAAATCGACGCTCAAGTCAGAGGTGGCGAAACCCGACAGGACTATAAAGATACCAGGCGTTTCCCCCTGG
AAGCTCCCTCGTGCGCTCTCCTGTTCCGACCCTGCCGCTTACCGGATACCTGTCCGCCTTTCTCCCTTCG
GGAAGCGTGGCGCTTTCTCATAGCTCACGCTGTAGGTATCTCAGTTCGGTGTAGGTCGTTCGCTCCAAGC
TGGGCTGTGTGCACGAACCCCCCGTTCAGCCCGACCGCTGCGCCTTATCCGGTAACTATCGTCTTGAGTC
CAACCCGGTAAGACACGACTTATCGCCACTGGCAGCAGCCACTGGTAACAGGATTAGCAGAGCGAGGTAT
GTAGGCGGTGCTACAGAGTTCTTGAAGTGGTGGCCTAACTACGGCTACACTAGAAGAACAGTATTTGGTA
TCTGCGCTCTGCTGAAGCCAGTTACCTTCGGAAAAAGAGTTGGTAGCTCTTGATCCGGCAAACAAACCAC
CGCTGGTAGCGGTGGTTTTTTTGTTTGCAAGCAGCAGATTACGCGCAGAAAAAAAGGATCTCAAGAAGAT
CCTTTGATCTTTTCTACGGGGTCTGACGCTCAGTGGAACGAAAACTCACGTTAAGGGATTTTGGTCATGA
GCTTGCGCCGTCCCGTCAAGTCAGCGTAATGCTCTGCCAGTGTTACAACCAATTAACCAATTCTGATTAG
AAAAACTCATCGAGCATCAAATGAAACTGCAATTTATTCATATCAGGATTATCAATACCATATTTTTGAA
AAAGCCGTTTCTGTAATGAAGGAGAAAACTCACCGAGGCAGTTCCATAGGATGGCAAGATCCTGGTATCG
GTCTGCGATTCCGACTCGTCCAACATCAATACAACCTATTAATTTCCCCTCGTCAAAAATAAGGTTATCA
AGTGAGAAATCACCATGAGTGACGACTGAATCCGGTGAGAATGGCAAAAGTTTATGCATTTCTTTCCAGA
CTTGTTCAACAGGCCAGCCATTACGCTCGTCATCAAAATCACTCGCATCAACCAAACCGTTATTCATTCG
TGATTGCGCCTGAGCGAGACGAAATACGCGATCGCTGTTAAAAGGACAATTACAAACAGGAATCGAATGC
AACCGGCGCAGGAACACTGCCAGCGCATCAACAATATTTTCACCTGAATCAGGATATTCTTCTAATACCT
GGAATGCTGTTTTTCCGGGGATCGCAGTGGTGAGTAACCATGCATCATCAGGAGTACGGATAAAATGCTT
GATGGTCGGAAGAGGCATAAATTCCGTCAGCCAGTTTAGTCTGACCATCTCATCTGTAACATCATTGGCA
ACGCTACCTTTGCCATGTTTCAGAAACAACTCTGGCGCATCGGGCTTCCCATACAAGCGATAGATTGTCG
CACCTGATTGCCCGACATTATCGCGAGCCCATTTATACCCATATAAATCAGCATCCATGTTGGAATTTAA
TCGCGGCCTCGACGTTTCCCGTTGAATATGGCTCATAACACCCCTTGTATTACTGTTTATGTAAGCAGAC
AGTTTTATTGTTCATGATGATATATTTTTATCTTGTGCAATGTAACATCAGAGATTTTGAGACACGGGCC
AGAGCTGCAGCTGGATGGCAAATAATGATTTTATTTTGACTGATAGTGACCTGTTCGTTGCAACAAATTG
ATAAGCAATGCTTTCTTATAATGCCAACTTTGTACAAGAAAGCTGGGTCCCAGAGCCTATGTTGGTGAAG
GTTTCGGCTCAGCACCGATCGGACATCAGCAGTGAACCTGAGGGCATCCAGCATTGGGAGAAGGTTGAGA
AGGGCTGTGTCACTGGGGTCACTGAACCAGGATTTGATGGGGATGGCATTGTCTGGGTGGCTCCTGTAAG
CCCCGGGGGAGTTGTCCAGGATCACGATGCTGGACAGGTCGCTGTGGACCACGGAGAGGTCTTTGATGTA
GCTGCCCAACTCCAAAGTGCAGTGCTGTCTGTAGTATCTCCTCTTAAGAATGCTTCTGCTGTTGTCCAGT
TTATCTGCCACAGCAGAGCCATAAATTTCCATGCTTGCTGTGAACACCACAAGCTCATACCACTGGCTTA
CCACTTCTAAGAAGAAATCCACATGGGGCCTCTTATGTACAAAAAACCGGACTGGGTGTTTGTCTATTAC
CACCTTGAGGATGAAGTCGGGAGGTGTCCCAGGTCTCACTGTAGGCCTCAGCACCCCATCGTGGTGAGAG
TGAATCAGGGTTTCGTCCAGATCCAGCACCAGGATCTTCCTCTTCACCTGGGCTAGGCGATTCCGGGACA
AAGGAGATAAGGGCAGGATATCATATCGAACAGTCTGATACTGAATTACCGTGCGGATCTGCCTCCGCAA
AAGGTAAATAAAGAAGCTCCAGAGCTTGGCGGCGAAGGCCACGAACGTGCGCAGCCCCAGCAGACACTGC
GTCCGCATCATGGTACCTCCTTAAGCCTGCTTTTTTGTACAAAGTTGGCATTATAAAAAA
