>Addgene plasmid #196522 | pDONR221-Ctdnep1_Cter | depositor partial sequence | sequence record 381256 | Ctdnep1-Cter
CCCTTATCTCCTTTGTCCCGGAATCGCCTAGCCCAGGTGAAGAGGAAGATCCTGGTGCTGGATCTGGACG
AAACCCTGATTCACTCTCACCACGATGGGGTGCTGAGGCCTACAGTGAGACCTGGGACACCTCCCGACTT
CATCCTCAAGGTGGTAATAGACAAACACCCAGTCCGGTTTTTTGTACATAAGAGGCCCCATGTGGATTTC
TTCTTAGAAGTGGTAAGCCAGTGGTATGAGCTTGTGGTGTTCACAGCAAGCATGGAAATTTATGGCTCTG
CTGTGGCAGATAAACTGGACAACAGCAGAAGCATTCTTAAGAGGAGATACTACAGACAGCACTGCACTTT
GGAGTTGGGCAGCTACATCAAAGACCTCTCCGTGGTCCACAGCGACCTGTCCAGCATCGTGATCCTGGAC
AACTCCCCCGGGGCTTACAGGAGCCACCCAGACAATGCCATCCCCATCAAATCCTGGTTCAGTGACCCCA
GTGACACAGCCCTTCTCAACCTTCTCCCAATGCTGGATGCCCTCAGGTTCACTGCTGATGTCCGATCGGT
GCTGAGCCGAAACCTTCACCAACATAGGCTCTGG
